Addgene plasmid #207132: pSCALPS-EGFP-Cre
Purpose: Lentiviral vector to express EGFP-Cre
Depositing lab: Silvia Monticelli. Depositing organization: Institute for Research in Biomedicine, Switzerland. Publication: The mRNA methyltransferase Mettl3 modulates cytokine mRNA stability and limits functional responses in mast cells. Leoni C, Bataclan M, Ito-Kureha T, Heissmeyer V, Monticelli S. Nat Commun. 2023 Jun 29;14(1):3862. doi: 10.1038/s41467-023-39614-y. PubMed 37386028.
Backbone
  Vector backbone: pSCALPS
  Backbone size w/o insert (bp): 7740
  Total vector size (bp): 9487
  Vector type: Lentiviral
  Selectable markers: Puromycin
Growth in bacteria
  Bacterial resistance: Ampicillin, 100 μg/mL
  Growth temperature: 37°C
  Growth strain: NEB Stable
  Copy number: High Copy
Gene/Insert
  Gene/Insert name: EGFP-Cre
  Insert size (bp): 1817
  Promoter: SSFV
  Cloning method: Restriction Enzyme; 5′ cloning site XbaI (not destroyed); 3′ cloning site EcoRI (not destroyed)
  Sequencing primers: 5′ GCTTCTCGCTTCTGTTCG
Resource information
  A portion of this plasmid was derived from a plasmid made by: EGFP-Cre was subcloned from Addgene plasmid #86805
Terms and licenses: Academic/Nonprofit Terms; Industry Terms: Not Available to Industry
How to cite: pSCALPS-EGFP-Cre was a gift from Silvia Monticelli (Addgene plasmid # 207132 ; http://n2t.net/addgene:207132 ; RRID:Addgene_207132)
