[The description below was written by a language model from this plasmid's Addgene catalogue record and pLannotate feature annotations shown in this document.]
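Description:
pSCALPS-EGFP-Cre is an HIV-1-derived lentiviral transfer vector built on the pSCALPS backbone for delivering an EGFP-Cre fusion into mammalian cells. In bacteria it is maintained through a high-copy ColE1/pUC-type origin and an ampicillin resistance gene (β-lactamase under its own promoter). The viral genome is transcribed in packaging cells from a CMV enhancer/promoter placed in front of a truncated 5' LTR. It carries the usual cis-acting elements: the Ψ packaging signal running into a gag fragment, the Rev response element for Rev-dependent nuclear export of the genomic RNA, the cPPT/CTS, and a downstream truncated LTR that closes the provirus. Short env, rev and nef fragments are annotated as remnants of the parental virus. An SV40 enhancer/early promoter is also annotated upstream of the CMV element, but the record does not explain its role.

The payload was cloned between XbaI and EcoRI sites and subcloned from another deposited plasmid. It is driven by the spleen focus-forming virus LTR promoter (the catalogue spells it "SSFV", the feature table "SFFV"), which is commonly chosen for strong expression in haematopoietic cells. EGFP is followed closely by the Cre recombinase coding sequence, consistent with a fusion protein that marks transduced cells by fluorescence while recombining loxP-flanked targets. Downstream lies a puromycin N-acetyltransferase gene for selecting transduced cells. About 500 bp separate it from Cre with no annotated feature, so the element driving its expression is not identified. A WPRE follows to enhance transcript expression. The construct suits Cre-mediated deletion or activation of floxed alleles in transduced cells, and the associated publication concerns Mettl3 function in mast cells.
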