Features (pLannotate 1.2.2; 21 found; start..end, strand, type, name):
     69..398     +  promoter       SV40 promoter: SV40 enhancer and early promoter
    410..789     +  enhancer       CMV enhancer: human cytomegalovirus immediate early enhancer
    790..989     +  promoter       CMV promoter: human cytomegalovirus (CMV) immediate early promoter
   1007..1187    +  LTR            5' LTR (truncated): truncated 5' long terminal repeat (LTR) from HIV-1
   1234..1359    +  misc_feature   HIV-1 Ψ: packaging signal of human immunodeficiency virus type 1
   1343..1681    +  CDS            HIV-1 gag (fragment): gag protein from human immunodeficiency virus 1; gag
   1856..2089    +  misc_feature   RRE: The Rev response element (RRE) of HIV-1 allows for Rev-dependent mRNA export from the nucleus to the cytoplasm.
   2210..2452    +  CDS            env (fragment): ENV_HV2ST - Experimental evidence at protein level: Swiss-Prot protein existence level 1. The gp120-gp41 heterodimer allows rapid transcytosis of the virus through CD4 negative cells such as simple epithelial monolayers of the intestinal, rectal and endocervical epithelial barriers. Both gp120 and gp41 specifically recognize glycosphingolipids galactosyl- ceramide (GalCer) or 3' sulfo-galactosyl-ceramide (GalS) present in the lipid rafts structures of epithelial cells. Binding to these alternative receptors allows the rapid transcytosis of the virus through the epithelial cells. This transcyto
   2465..2565    +  CDS            Rev (fragment): human immunodeficiency virus 1 (HIV-1) Rev protein; rev; enhances nuclear export of unspliced and incompletely spliced viral mRNAs
   2615..2732    +  misc_feature   cPPT/CTS: central polypurine tract and central termination sequence of HIV-1
   2869..3276    +  promoter       SFFV promoter: spleen focus-forming virus long terminal repeat (LTR) promoter
   3327..4043    +  CDS            EGFP: the original enhanced GFP (Yang et al., 1996) mammalian codon-optimized
   4064..5095    +  CDS            Cre: site-specific recombinase Cre is a site-specific recombinase from bacteriophage P1. Recombination occurs at loxP sequences.
   5596..6195    +  CDS            PuroR: puromycin N-acetyltransferase; pac from Streptomyces alboniger; confers resistance to puromycin
   6205..6793    +  misc_feature   WPRE: woodchuck hepatitis virus posttranscriptional regulatory element
   6804..7304    +  CDS            nef (fragment): NEF_HV1LA - Experimental evidence at protein level: Swiss-Prot protein existence level 1. Extracellular Nef protein targets CD4(+) T-lymphocytes for apoptosis by interacting with CXCR4 surface receptors. From Human immunodeficiency virus type 1 group M subtype B (isolate Lai) (HIV-1).
   7311..7491    +  LTR            5' LTR (truncated): truncated 5' long terminal repeat (LTR) from HIV-1
   7562..8150    -  rep_origin     ori: high-copy-number ColE1/pMB1/pBR322/pUC origin of replication
   8321..9181    -  CDS            AmpR: β-lactamase; bla; confers resistance to ampicillin, carbenicillin, and related antibiotics
   9182..9286    -  promoter       AmpR promoter: bla
   9345..9397    -  misc_feature   bom (fragment): basis of mobility region from pBR322
>Addgene plasmid #207132 | pSCALPS-EGFP-Cre | addgene full sequence | sequence record 416505 | Addgene NGS Result
AATCTGCTTAGGGTTAGGCGTTTTGCGCTGCTTCGCGATGTACGGGCCAGATATACGCGCTGTGGAATGT
GTGTCAGTTAGGGTGTGGAAAGTCCCCAGGCTCCCCAGCAGGCAGAAGTATGCAAAGCATGCATCTCAAT
TAGTCAGCAACCAGGTGTGGAAAGTCCCCAGGCTCCCCAGCAGGCAGAAGTATGCAAAGCATGCATCTCA
ATTAGTCAGCAACCATAGTCCCGCCCCTAACTCCGCCCATCCCGCCCCTAACTCCGCCCAGTTCCGCCCA
TTCTCCGCCCCATGGCTGACTAATTTTTTTTATTTATGCAGAGGCCGAGGCCGCCTCTGCCTCTGAGCTA
TTCCAGAAGTAGTGAGGAGGCTTTTTTGGAGGCCTAGGCTTTTGCAAAAAGCTCGCGTTGACATTGATTA
TTGACTAGTTATTAATAGTAATCAATTACGGGGTCATTAGTTCATAGCCCATATATGGAGTTCCGCGTTA
CATAACTTACGGTAAATGGCCCGCCTGGCTGACCGCCCAACGACCCCCGCCCATTGACGTCAATAATGAC
GTATGTTCCCATAGTAACGCCAATAGGGACTTTCCATTGACGTCAATGGGTGGAGTATTTACGGTAAACT
GCCCACTTGGCAGTACATCAAGTGTATCATATGCCAAGTACGCCCCCTATTGACGTCAATGACGGTAAAT
GGCCCGCCTGGCATTATGCCCAGTACATGACCTTATGGGACTTTCCTACTTGGCAGTACATCTACGTATT
AGTCATCGCTATTACCATGGTGATGCGGTTTTGGCAGTACATCAATGGGCGTGGATAGCGGTTTGACTCA
CGGGGATTTCCAAGTCTCCACCCCATTGACGTCAATGGGAGTTTGTTTTGGCACCAAAATCAACGGGACT
TTCCAAAATGTCGTAACAACTCCGCCCCATTGACGCAAATGGGCGGTAGGCGTGTACGGTGGGAGGTCTA
TATAAGCAGCGCGTTTTGCCTGTACTGGGTCTCTCTGGTTAGACCAGATCTGAGCCTGGGAGCTCTCTGG
CTAACTAGGGAACCCACTGCTTAAGCCTCAATAAAGCTTGCCTTGAGTGCTTCAAGTAGTGTGTGCCCGT
CTGTTGTGTGACTCTGGTAACTAGAGATCCCTCAGACCCTTTTAGTCAGTGTGGAAAATCTCTAGCAGTG
GCGCCCGAACAGGGACTTGAAAGCGAAAGGGAAACCAGAGGAGCTCTCTCGACGCAGGACTCGGCTTGCT
GAAGCGCGCACGGCAAGAGGCGAGGGGCGGCGACTGGTGAGTACGCCAAAAATTTTGACTAGCGGAGGCT
AGAAGGAGAGAGATGGGTGCGAGAGCGTCAGTATTAAGCGGGGGAGAATTAGATCGCGATGGGAAAAAAT
TCGGTTAAGGCCAGGGGGAAAGAAAAAATATAAATTAAAACATATAGTATGGGCAAGCAGGGAGCTAGAA
CGATTCGCAGTTAATCCTGGCCTGTTAGAAACATCAGAAGGCTGTAGACAAATACTGGGACAGCTACAAC
CATCCCTTCAGACAGGATCAGAAGAACTTAGATCATTATATAATACAGTAGCAACCCTCTATTGTGTGCA
TCAAAGGATAGAGATAAAAGACACCAAGGAAGCTTTAGACAAGATAGAGGAAGAGCAAAACAAAAGTAAG
ACCACCGCACAGCAAGCGGCCGGCCGCTGATCTTCAGACCTGGAGGAGGAGATATGAGGGACAATTGGAG
AAGTGAATTATATAAATATAAAGTAGTAAAAATTGAACCATTAGGAGTAGCACCCACCAAGGCAAAGAGA
AGAGTGGTGCAGAGAGAAAAAAGAGCAGTGGGAATAGGAGCTTTGTTCCTTGGGTTCTTGGGAGCAGCAG
GAAGCACTATGGGCGCAGCGTCAATGACGCTGACGGTACAGGCCAGACAATTATTGTCTGGTATAGTGCA
GCAGCAGAACAATTTGCTGAGGGCTATTGAGGCGCAACAGCATCTGTTGCAACTCACAGTCTGGGGCATC
AAGCAGCTCCAGGCAAGAATCCTGGCTGTGGAAAGATACCTAAAGGATCAACAGCTCCTGGGGATTTGGG
GTTGCTCTGGAAAACTCATTTGCACCACTGCTGTGCCTTGGAATGCTAGTTGGAGTAATAAATCTCTGGA
ACAGATTTGGAATCACACGACCTGGATGGAGTGGGACAGAGAATTAACAATTACACAAGCTTAATACACT
CCTTAATTGAAGAATCGCAAAACCAGCAAGAAAAGAATGAACAAGAATTATTGGAATTAGATAAATGGGC
AAGTTTGTGGAATTGGTTTAACATAACAAATTGGCTGTGGTATATAAAATTATTCATAATGATAGTAGGA
GGCTTGGTAGGTTTAAGAATAGTTTTTGCTGTACTTTCTATAGTGAATAGAGTTAGGCAGGGATATTCAC
CATTATCGTTTCAGACCCACCTCCCAACCCCGAGGGGACCCGACAGGCCCGAAGGAATAGAAGAAGAAGG
TGGAGAGAGAGACAGAGACAGATCCATTCGATTAGTGAACGGATCGGCACTGCGTGCGCCAATTCTGCAG
ACAAATGGCAGTATTCATCCACAATTTTAAAAGAAAAGGGGGGATTGGGGGGTACAGTGCAGGGGAAAGA
ATAGTAGACATAATAGCAACAGACATACAAACTAAAGAATTACAAAAACAAATTACAAAAATTCAAAATT
TTCGGGTTTATTACAGGGACAGCAGAGATCCAGTTTGGTTAATTAACTGCAGCCCCGATAAAATAAAAGA
TTTTATTTAGTCTCCAGAAAAAGGGGGGAATGAAAGACCCCACCTGTAGGTTTGGCAAGCTAGCTGCAGT
AACGCCATTTTGCAAGGCATGGAAAAATACCAAACCAAGAATAGAGAAGTTCAGATCAAGGGCGGGTACA
TGAAAATAGCTAACGTTGGGCCAAACAGGATATCTGCGGTGAGCAGTTTCGGCCCCGGCCCGGGGCCAAG
AACAGATGGTCACCGCAGTTTCGGCCCCGGCCCGAGGCCAAGAACAGATGGTCCCCAGATATGGCCCAAC
CCTCAGCAGTTTCTTAAGACCCATCAGATGTTTCCAGGCTCCCCCAAGGACCTGAAATGACCCTGCGCCT
TATTTGAATTAACCAATCAGCCTGCTTCTCGCTTCTGTTCGCGCGCTTCTGCTTCCCGAGCTCTATAAAA
GAGCTCACAACCCCTCACTCGGCGCGCCAGTCCTCCGACAGACTGAGTCGCCCGGGGGTCTAGAGGATCC
TACCGGTCGCCACCATGCCCAAGAAGAAGAGGAAGGTGGTGAGCAAGGGCGAGGAGCTGTTCACCGGGGT
GGTGCCCATCCTGGTCGAGCTGGACGGCGACGTAAACGGCCACAAGTTCAGCGTGTCCGGCGAGGGCGAG
GGCGATGCCACCTACGGCAAGCTGACCCTGAAGTTCATCTGCACCACCGGCAAGCTGCCCGTGCCCTGGC
CCACCCTCGTGACCACCCTGACCTACGGCGTGCAGTGCTTCAGCCGCTACCCCGACCACATGAAGCAGCA
CGACTTCTTCAAGTCCGCCATGCCCGAAGGCTACGTCCAGGAGCGCACCATCTTCTTCAAGGACGACGGC
AACTACAAGACCCGCGCCGAGGTGAAGTTCGAGGGCGACACCCTGGTGAACCGCATCGAGCTGAAGGGCA
TCGACTTCAAGGAGGACGGCAACATCCTGGGGCACAAGCTGGAGTACAACTACAACAGCCACAACGTCTA
TATCATGGCCGACAAGCAGAAGAACGGCATCAAGGTGAACTTCAAGATCCGCCACAACATCGAGGACGGC
AGCGTGCAGCTCGCCGACCACTACCAGCAGAACACCCCCATCGGCGACGGCCCCGTGCTGCTGCCCGACA
ACCACTACCTGAGCACCCAGTCCGCCCTGAGCAAAGACCCCAACGAGAAGCGCGATCACATGGTCCTGCT
GGAGTTCGTGACCGCCGCCGGGATCACTCTCGGCATGGACGAGCTGTACAAGTCCGGCCGGACTCAGATC
TCCATGTCCAATTTACTGACCGTACACCAAAATTTGCCTGCATTACCGGTCGATGCAACGAGTGATGAGG
TTCGCAAGAACCTGATGGACATGTTCAGGGATCGCCAGGCGTTTTCTGAGCATACCTGGAAAATGCTTCT
GTCCGTTTGCCGGTCGTGGGCGGCATGGTGCAAGTTGAATAACCGGAAATGGTTTCCCGCAGAACCTGAA
GATGTTCGCGATTATCTTCTATATCTTCAGGCGCGCGGTCTGGCAGTAAAAACTATCCAGCAACATTTGG
GCCAGCTAAACATGCTTCATCGTCGGTCCGGGCTGCCACGACCAAGTGACAGCAATGCTGTTTCACTGGT
TATGCGGCGGATCCGAAAAGAAAACGTTGATGCCGGTGAACGTGCAAAACAGGCTCTAGCGTTCGAACGC
ACTGATTTCGACCAGGTTCGTTCACTCATGGAAAATAGCGATCGCTGCCAGGATATACGTAATCTGGCAT
TTCTGGGGATTGCTTATAACACCCTGTTACGTATAGCCGAAATTGCCAGGATCAGGGTTAAAGATATCTC
ACGTACTGACGGTGGGAGAATGTTAATCCATATTGGCAGAACGAAAACGCTGGTTAGCACCGCAGGTGTA
GAGAAGGCACTTAGCCTGGGGGTAACTAAACTGGTCGAGCGATGGATTTCCGTCTCTGGTGTAGCTGATG
ATCCGAATAACTACCTGTTTTGCCGGGTCAGAAAAAATGGTGTTGCCGCGCCATCTGCCACCAGCCAGCT
ATCAACTCGCGCCCTGGAAGGGATTTTTGAAGCAACTCATCGATTGATTTACGGCGCTAAGGATGACTCT
GGTCAGAGATACCTGGCCTGGTCTGGACACAGTGCCCGTGTCGGAGCCGCGCGAGATATGGCCCGCGCTG
GAGTTTCAATACCGGAGATCATGCAAGCTGGTGGCTGGACCAATGTAAATATTGTCATGAACTATATCCG
TAACCTGGATAGTGAAACAGGGGCAATGGTGCGCCTGCTGGAAGATGGCGATTAGGAATTCTCGACCTTG
ACTGGCGGCGCGACCTTGAGGCCTGCGTTCGCCTCAGTTGCCCCCTCTGTGCAATGGGGAGACGCGCCTC
ATCGCTTGACAACGGCCGAAGAGCCGCCGCGCTTCCGTCTCCCGCGTGCGCGCGCCATGCTGCCCACCCC
CGTTCCGCACTGACCCTCCCCCGTGCCCCGCGTCCCGTACTGCCGCCCCGCCCCGAGTCCCATGCCGCAG
CCACCGCGACGGAGCCCGCAGGCGGGAACCTGCCTCCGCGCGTTAGCGCGCACGCGCGCCTCATGTGTCG
TCCCCATCAGCGCCGGCTTCCGTCTATAGGCCAGATGCACTGTCACTCTGGCGAAGTCGCAGACCCGATT
GGCCGGGACGGAGGCGCGAGACCGGGTTGCGGGCGGGGCCGAACGTGGTATAAAAGGGGCGGGAGGCCAG
GCTCGTGCCGTTTTGCAGACGCCACCGCCGAGGAAAACCGTGTACTATTAGCCACGCGTGCCACCATGAC
CGAGTACAAGCCCACGGTGCGCCTCGCCACCCGCGACGACGTCCCCCGGGCCGTACGCACCCTCGCCGCC
GCGTTCGCCGACTACCCCGCCACGCGCCACACCGTCGACCCGGACCGCCACATCGAGCGGGTCACCGAGC
TGCAAGAACTCTTCCTCACGCGCGTCGGGCTCGACATCGGCAAGGTGTGGGTCGCGGACGACGGCGCCGC
GGTGGCGGTCTGGACCACGCCGGAGAGCGTCGAAGCGGGGGCGGTGTTCGCCGAGATCGGCCCGCGCATG
GCCGAGTTGAGCGGTTCCCGGCTGGCCGCGCAGCAACAGATGGAAGGCCTCCTGGCGCCGCACCGGCCCA
AGGAGCCCGCGTGGTTCCTGGCCACCGTCGGCGTCTCGCCCGACCACCAGGGCAAGGGTCTGGGCAGCGC
CGTCGTGCTCCCCGGAGTGGAGGCGGCCGAGCGCGCCGGGGTGCCCGCCTTCCTGGAGACCTCCGCGCCC
CGCAACCTCCCCTTCTACGAGCGGCTCGGCTTCACCGTCACCGCCGACGTCGAGGTGCCCGAAGGACCGC
GCACCTGGTGCATGACCCGCAAGCCCGGTGCCTGAGCGATCGCTAATCAACCTCTGGATTACAAAATTTG
TGAAAGATTGACTGGTATTCTTAACTATGTTGCTCCTTTTACGCTATGTGGATACGCTGCTTTAATGCCT
TTGTATCATGCTATTGCTTCCCGTATGGCTTTCATTTTCTCCTCCTTGTATAAATCCTGGTTGCTGTCTC
TTTATGAGGAGTTGTGGCCCGTTGTCAGGCAACGTGGCGTGGTGTGCACTGTGTTTGCTGACGCAACCCC
CACTGGTTGGGGCATTGCCACCACCTGTCAGCTCCTTTCCGGGACTTTCGCTTTCCCCCTCCCTATTGCC
ACGGCGGAACTCATCGCCGCCTGCCTTGCCCGCTGCTGGACAGGGGCTCGGCTGTTGGGCACTGACAATT
CCGTGGTGTTGTCGGGGAAGCTGACGTCCTTTCCATGGCTGCTCGCCTGTGTTGCCACCTGGATTCTGCG
CGGGACGTCCTTCTGCTACGTCCCTTCGGCCCTCAATCCAGCGGACCTTCCTTCCCGCGGCCTGCTGCCG
GCTCTGCGGCCTCTTCCGCGTCTTCGCCTTCGCCCTCAGACGAGTCGGATCTCCCTTTGGGCCGCCTCCC
CGCTTAATCGCGTCGAGACCTAGAAAAACATGGAGCAATCACAAGTAGCAATACAGCAGCTACCAATGCT
GATTGTGCCTGGCTAGAAGCACAAGAGGAGGAGGAGGTGGGTTTTCCAGTCACACCTCAGGTACCTTTAA
GACCAATGACTTACAAGGCAGCTGTAGATCTTAGCCACTTTTTAAAAGAAAAGGGGGGACTGGAAGGGCT
AATTCACTCCCAACGAAGACAAGATATCCTTGATCTGTGGATCTACCACACACAAGGCTACTTCCCTGAT
TGGCAGAACTACACACCAGGGCCAGGGATCAGATATCCACTGACCTTTGGATGGTGCTACAAGCTAGTAC
CAGTTGAGCAAGAGAAGGTAGAAGAAGCCAATGAAGGAGAGAACACCCGCTTGTTACACCCTGTGAGCCT
GCATGGGATGGATGACCCGGAGAGAGAAGTATTAGAGTGGAGGTTTGACAGCCGCCTAGCATTTCATCAC
ATGGCCCGAGAGCTGCATCCGGACTGTACTGGGTCTCTCTGGTTAGACCAGATCTGAGCCTGGGAGCTCT
CTGGCTAACTAGGGAACCCACTGCTTAAGCCTCAATAAAGCTTGCCTTGAGTGCTTCAAGTAGTGTGTGC
CCGTCTGTTGTGTGACTCTGGTAACTAGAGATCCCTCAGACCCTTTTAGTCAGTGTGGAAAATCTCTAGC
AGGGCCCGTTTCATGTGAGCAAAAGGCCAGCAAAAGGCCAGGAACCGTAAAAAGGCCGCGTTGCTGGCGT
TTTTCCATAGGCTCCGCCCCCCTGACGAGCATCACAAAAATCGACGCTCAAGTCAGAGGTGGCGAAACCC
GACAGGACTATAAAGATACCAGGCGTTTCCCCCTGGAAGCTCCCTCGTGCGCTCTCCTGTTCCGACCCTG
CCGCTTACCGGATACCTGTCCGCCTTTCTCCCTTCGGGAAGCGTGGCGCTTTCTCATAGCTCACGCTGTA
GGTATCTCAGTTCGGTGTAGGTCGTTCGCTCCAAGCTGGGCTGTGTGCACGAACCCCCCGTTCAGCCCGA
CCGCTGCGCCTTATCCGGTAACTATCGTCTTGAGTCCAACCCGGTAAGACACGACTTATCGCCACTGGCA
GCAGCCACTGGTAACAGGATTAGCAGAGCGAGGTATGTAGGCGGTGCTACAGAGTTCTTGAAGTGGTGGC
CTAACTACGGCTACACTAGAAGAACAGTATTTGGTATCTGCGCTCTGCTGAAGCCAGTTACCTTCGGAAA
AAGAGTTGGTAGCTCTTGATCCGGCAAACAAACCACCGCTGGTAGCGGTGGTTTTTTTGTTTGCAAGCAG
CAGATTACGCGCAGAAAAAAAGGATCTCAAGAAGATCCTTTGATCTTTTCTACGGGGTCTGACGCTCAGT
GGAACGAAAACTCACGTTAAGGGATTTTGGTCATGAGATTATCAAAAAGGATCTTCACCTAGATCCTTTT
AAATTAAAAATGAAGTTTTAAATCAATCTAAAGTATATATGAGTAAACTTGGTCTGACAGTTACCAATGC
TTAATCAGTGAGGCACCTATCTCAGCGATCTGTCTATTTCGTTCATCCATAGTTGCCTGACTCCCCGTCG
TGTAGATAACTACGATACGGGAGGGCTTACCATCTGGCCCCAGTGCTGCAATGATACCGCGAGACCCACG
CTCACCGGCTCCAGATTTATCAGCAATAAACCAGCCAGCCGGAAGGGCCGAGCGCAGAAGTGGTCCTGCA
ACTTTATCCGCCTCCATCCAGTCTATTAATTGTTGCCGGGAAGCTAGAGTAAGTAGTTCGCCAGTTAATA
GTTTGCGCAACGTTGTTGCCATTGCTACAGGCATCGTGGTGTCACGCTCGTCGTTTGGTATGGCTTCATT
CAGCTCCGGTTCCCAACGATCAAGGCGAGTTACATGATCCCCCATGTTGTGCAAAAAAGCGGTTAGCTCC
TTCGGTCCTCCGATCGTTGTCAGAAGTAAGTTGGCCGCAGTGTTATCACTCATGGTTATGGCAGCACTGC
ATAATTCTCTTACTGTCATGCCATCCGTAAGATGCTTTTCTGTGACTGGTGAGTACTCAACCAAGTCATT
CTGAGAATAGTGTATGCGGCGACCGAGTTGCTCTTGCCCGGCGTCAATACGGGATAATACCGCGCCACAT
AGCAGAACTTTAAAAGTGCTCATCATTGGAAAACGTTCTTCGGGGCGAAAACTCTCAAGGATCTTACCGC
TGTTGAGATCCAGTTCGATGTAACCCACTCGTGCACCCAACTGATCTTCAGCATCTTTTACTTTCACCAG
CGTTTCTGGGTGAGCAAAAACAGGAAGGCAAAATGCCGCAAAAAAGGGAATAAGGGCGACACGGAAATGT
TGAATACTCATACTCTTCCTTTTTCAATATTATTGAAGCATTTATCAGGGTTATTGTCTCATGAGCGGAT
ACATATTTGAATGTATTTAGAAAAATAAACAAATAGGGGTTCCGCGCACATTTCCCCGAAAAGTGCCACC
TGACGTCGACGGATCGGGAGATCTCCCGATCCCCTATGGTGCACTCTCAGTACAATCTGCTCTGATGCCG
CATAGTTAAGCCAGTATCTGCTCCCTGCTTGTGTGTTGGAGGTCGCTGAGTAGTGCGCGAGCAAAATTTA
AGCTACAACAAGGCAAGGCTTGACCGACAATTGCATGAAG
